>Addgene plasmid #54939 | mApple-PMP-N-10 | depositor partial sequence | sequence record 85327 | insert sequence
GTCGATCCGCTAGCGCTACCGGACTCAGATCTGCCACCATGGCGCCGGCCGCGTCCAGGCTGCGGGCCGA
AGCCGGGCTCGGGGCGCTGCCGCGGCGGGCGCTCGCCCAGTACTTGCTCTTCCTGCGGCTCTACCCGGTG
CTCACCAAGGCGGCCACCAGTGGCATTTTGTCAGCACTTGGGAACTTCCTGGCCCAGATGATTGAGAAGA
AGCGGAAAAAAGAAAACTCTAGAAGTCTGGATGTCGGTGGGCCTCTGAGATATGCCGTTTACGGGTTCTT
CTTCACAGGGCCGCTGAGTCACTTCTTCTACTTCTTCATGGAACATTGGATCCCTCCTGAGGTCCCCCTG
GCAGGGCTCAGGAGGCTTCTCCTGGACCGCCTCGTCTTTGCACCGGCCTTCCTCATGTTGTTCTTCCTCA
TCATGAACTTTCTGGAGGGGAAAGACGCCTCAGCCTTCGCCGCCAAGATGAGGGGGGGCTTCTGGCCGGC
GCTGAGGATGAACTGGCGGGTGTGGACGCCACTACAGTTCATCAACATCAACTACGTCCCTCTGAAGTTC
CGGGTGCTCTTCGCCAACCTGGCAGCTCTGTTCTGGTATGCCTACCTGGCCTCCTTGGGGAAGAGCGGCT
CCGGTAGCGGACCGGTCGCCACCATGGTGAGCAAGGGCGAGGAGAATAACATGGCCATCATCAAGGAGTT
CATGCGCTTCAAGGTGCACATGGAGGGCTCCGTGAACGGCCACGAGTTCGAGATCGAGGGCGAGGGCGAG
GGCCGCCCCTACGAGGCCTTTCAGACCGCTAAGCTGAAGGTGACCAAGGGTGGCCCCCTGCCCTTCGCCT
GGGACATCCTGTCCCCTCAGTTCATGTACGGCTCCAAGGTCTACATTAAGCACCCAGCCGACATCCCCGA
CTACTTCAAGCTGTCCTTCCCCGAGGGCTTCAGGTGGGAGCGCGTGATGAACTTCGAGGACGGCGGCATT
ATTCACGTTAACCAGGACTCCTCCCTGCAGGACGGCGTGTTCATCTACAAGGTGAAGCTGCGCGGCACCA
ACTTCCCCTCCGACGGCCCCGTAATGCAGAAGAAGACCATGGGCTGGGAGGCCTCCGAGGAGCGGATGTA
CCCCGAGGACGGCGCCCTGAAGAGCGAGATCAAGAAGAGGCTGAAGCTGAAGGACGGCGGCCACTACGCC
GCCGAGGTCAAGACCACCTACAAGGCCAAGAAGCCCGTGCAGCTGCCCGGCGCCTACATCGTCGACATCA
AGTTGGACATCGTGTCCCACAACGAGGACTACACCATCGTGGAACAGTACGAACGCGCCGAGGGCCGCCA
CTCCACCGGCGGCATGGACGAGCTGTACAAGTAAGCGGCCGCGACTCTAGATCATAATCAGCCATACC
