>Addgene plasmid #54939 | mApple-PMP-N-10 | addgene partial sequence | sequence record 98599 | CMV-F 5'-CGCAAATGGGCGGTAGGCGTG-3'
AGTGAACCGTCAGATCCGCTAGCGCTACCGGACTCAGATCTGCCACCATGGCGCCGGCCGCGTCCAGGCT
GCGGGCCGAAGCCGGGCTCGGGGCGCTGCCGCGGCGGGCGCTCGCCCAGTACTTGCTCTTCCTGCGGCTC
TACCCGGTGCTCACCAAGGCGGCCACCAGTGGCATTTTGTCAGCACTTGGGAACTTCCTGGCCCAGATGA
TTGAGAAGAAGCGGAAAAAAGAAAACTCTAGAAGTCTGGATGTCGGTGGGCCTCTGAGATATGCCGTTTA
CGGGTTCTTCTTCACAGGGCCGCTGAGTCACTTCTTCTACTTCTTCATGGAACATTGGATCCCTCCTGAG
GTCCCCCTGGCAGGGCTCAGGAGGCTTCTCCTGGACCGCCTCGTCTTTGCACCGGCCTTCCTCATGTTGT
TCTTCCTCATCATGAACTTTCTGGAGGGGAAAGACGCCTCAGCCTTCGCCGCCAAGATGAGGGGGGGCTT
CTGGCCGGCGCTGAGGATGAACTGGCGGGTGTGGACGCCACTACAGTTCATCAACATCAACTACGTCCCT
CTGAAGTTCCGGGTGCTCTTCGCCAACCTGGCAGCTCTGTTCTGGTATGCCTACCTGGCCTCCTTGGGGA
AGAGCGGCTCCGGTAGCGGACCGGTCGCCACCATGGTGAGCAAGGGCGAGGAGAATAACATGGCCATCAT
CAAGGAGTTCATGCGCTTCAAGGTGCACATGGAGGGCTCCGTGAACGGCCACGAGTTCGAGATCGAGGGC
GAGGGCGAGGGCCGCCCCTACGAGGCCTTTCAGACCGCTAAGCTGAAGGTGACCAAGGGTG
