[The description below was written by a language model from this plasmid's Addgene catalogue record.]
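Description:
mApple-PMP-N-10 is a mammalian expression plasmid built on the mApple-N1 backbone (about 4.75 kb without the insert), designed to label peroxisomes with a red fluorescent protein. It is maintained in E. coli as a high-copy plasmid under kanamycin selection. The record also lists a neomycin marker, which allows G418 selection of stably transfected mammalian cells. In N1-type vectors a single resistance cassette usually provides both functions, although no feature table is supplied here to confirm the arrangement or the origin of replication.

The payload is the human peroxisomal membrane protein PXMP2 (also known as PMP22), expressed from the CMV immediate-early promoter, a strong constitutive promoter in most mammalian cell lines. The PMP coding sequence lies upstream of mApple, so the fluorescent protein is fused to the C-terminus of the membrane protein. The "N-10" in the name probably denotes the N1-style orientation and a linker of ten residues between the two parts, but the record does not say this explicitly. The listed 3′ sequencing primer implies an SV40 polyadenylation signal downstream of the fusion.

Because PXMP2 is an integral peroxisomal membrane protein, the fusion carries mApple to peroxisomes. mApple has an excitation maximum at 568 nm and an emission maximum at 592 nm. The construct is used as an organelle marker in fluorescence microscopy of transfected cells, for example to visualise peroxisome distribution, number and dynamics, or as a red counterpart to green or far-red probes in multicolour imaging. The cloning method is recorded as unknown.
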