Addgene plasmid #54939: mApple-PMP-N-10
Purpose: Localization: Peroxisomes, Excitation: 568, Emission: 592
Depositing lab: Michael Davidson. Depositing organization: Florida State University, Tallahassee.
Backbone
  Vector backbone: mApple-N1
  Backbone size w/o insert (bp): 4750
  Vector type: Mammalian Expression
  Selectable markers: Neomycin (select with G418)
Growth in bacteria
  Bacterial resistance: Kanamycin, 50 μg/mL
  Growth temperature: 37°C
  Growth strain: DH5alpha
  Copy number: High Copy
Gene/Insert
  Gene/Insert name: PMP (alt name: NM_018663.1)
  Species: H. sapiens (human)
  Entrez Gene: PXMP2 (a.k.a. PMP22)
  Promoter: CMV
  Tag / fusion protein: mApple (C terminal on backbone)
  Cloning method: Unknown
  Sequencing primers: 5′ CMV-F; 3′ SV40pA-R
Terms and licenses: Academic/Nonprofit Terms; Industry Terms: Not Available to Industry
Depositor comments: . Excitation = 568; Emission = 592
How to cite: mApple-PMP-N-10 was a gift from Michael Davidson (Addgene plasmid # 54939 ; http://n2t.net/addgene:54939 ; RRID:Addgene_54939)
